>Addgene plasmid #138925 | pPD930 ZF37x2-Compact_EYFP | addgene full sequence | sequence record 324529 | Addgene NGS Result
GTGCCACCTGACGTCGACGGATCGGGAGATCTGCGAGTCAGTGCAGACGGCAAGTGGTCGAGTGCCACTT
GCCGTCTGCACGATCTGAGGACGTGTGCCGTGAGGACGTGTACGCTCTCTAGAGGGTATATAATGGGGGC
CACTAGTCTACTACCAGAGCTCATCGCTAGCGCCACCATGGTGAGCAAGGGCGAGGAGCTGTTCACCGGG
GTGGTGCCCATCCTGGTCGAGCTGGACGGCGACGTAAACGGCCACAAGTTCAGCGTGTCCGGCGAGGGCG
AGGGCGATGCCACCTACGGCAAGCTGACCCTGAAGTTCATCTGCACCACCGGCAAGCTGCCCGTGCCCTG
GCCCACCCTCGTGACCACCTTCGGCTACGGCCTGCAGTGCTTCGCCCGCTACCCCGACCACATGAAGCAG
CACGACTTCTTCAAGTCCGCCATGCCCGAAGGCTACGTCCAGGAGCGCACCATCTTCTTCAAGGACGACG
GCAACTACAAGACCCGCGCCGAGGTGAAGTTCGAGGGCGACACCCTGGTGAACCGCATCGAGCTGAAGGG
CATCGACTTCAAGGAGGACGGCAACATCCTGGGGCACAAGCTGGAGTACAACTACAACAGCCACAACGTC
TATATCATGGCCGACAAGCAGAAGAACGGCATCAAGGTGAACTTCAAGATCCGCCACAACATCGAGGACG
GCAGCGTGCAGCTCGCCGACCACTACCAGCAGAACACCCCCATCGGCGACGGCCCCGTGCTGCTGCCCGA
CAACCACTACCTGAGCTACCAGTCCGCCCTGAGCAAAGACCCCAACGAGAAGCGCGATCACATGGTCCTG
CTGGAGTTCGTGACCGCCGCCGGGATCACTCTCGGCATGGACGAGCTGTACAAGTAGGCGGCCGCTCGAG
TCTAGAGGGCCCGTTTAAACCCGCTGATCAGCCTCGACTGTGCCTTCTAGTTGCCAGCCATCTGTTGTTT
GCCCCTCCCCCGTGCCTTCCTTGACCCTGGAAGGTGCCACTCCCACTGTCCTTTCCTAATAAAATGAGGA
AATTGCATCGCATTGTCTGAGTAGGTGTCATTCTATTCTGGGGGGTGGGGTGGGGCAGGACAGCAAGGGG
GAGGATTGGGAAGTCAATAGCAGGCATGCTGGGGATGCGGTGGGCTCTATGGCTTCTGAGGCGGAAAGAA
CCAGCTGGGGCTCTAGGGGGTATCCCC
[124 nt withheld, positions 1218-1341]
C
[91 nt withheld, positions 1343-1433]
A
[49 nt withheld, positions 1435-1483]
CCTTTGACGTTGGAGTCCACGTTCTTT
[37 nt withheld, positions 1511-1547]
ACCCTATCTCGGTCTATTCTTTTGATTTATAAGGGATTTTGCCGATTTCGGCCTATTGGTTAAAAAATGA
GCTGATTTAACAAAAATTTAACGCGAATTAATTCTGTGGAATGTGTGTCAGTTAGGCTCAATTAGTCAGC
AACCATAGTCCCGCCCCTAACTCCGCCCATCCCGCCCCTAACTCCGCCCAGTTCCGCCCATTCTCCGCCC
CATGGCTGACTAATTTTTTTTATTTATGCAGAGGCCGAGGCCGCCTCTGCCTCTGAGCTATTCCAGAAGT
AGTGAGGAGGCTTTTTTGGAGGCCTAGGCTTTTGCAAAAAGCTCCCGGGAGCTTGTATATCCATTTTCGG
AGGTTGGGCTTCGGAATCGTTTTCCGGGACGCCGGCTGGATGATCCTCCAGCGCGGGGATCTCATGCTGG
AGTTCTTCGCCCACCCCAACTTGTTTATTGCAGCTTATAATGGTTACAAATAAAGCAATAGCATCACAAA
TTTCACAAATAAAGCATTTTTTTCACTGCATTCTAGTTGTGGTTTGTCCAAACTCATCAATGTATCTTAT
CATGTCTGTATACCGTCGACCTCTAGCTAGAGCTTGGCGTAATCATGGTCATAGCTGTTTCCTGTGTGAA
ATTGTTATCCGCTCACAATTCCACACAACATACGAGCCGGAAGCATAAAGTGTAAAGCCTGGGGTGCCTA
ATGAGTGAGCTAACTCACATTAATTGCGTTGCGCTCACTGCCCGCTTTCCAGTCGGGAAACCTGTCGTGC
CAGCTGCATTAATGAATCGGCCAACGCGCGGGGAGAGGCGGTTTGCGTATTGGGCGCTCTTCCGCTTCCT
CGCTCACTGACTCGCTGCGCTCGGTCGTTCGGCTGCGGCGAGCGGTATCAGCTCACTCAAAGGCGGTAAT
ACGGTTATCCACAGAATCAGGGGATAACGCAGGAAAGAACATGTGAGCAAAAGGCCAGCAAAAGGCCAGG
AACCGTAAAAAGGCCGCGTTGCTGGCGTTTTTCCATAGGCTCCGCCCCCCTGACGAGCATCACAAAAATC
GACGCTCAAGTCAGAGGTGGCGAAACCCGACAGGACTATAAAGATACCAGGCGTTTCCCCCTGGAAGCTC
CCTCGTGCGCTCTCCTGTTCCGACCCTGCCGCTTACCGGATACCTGTCCGCCTTTCTCCCTTCGGGAAGC
GTGGCGCTTTCTCATAGCTCACGCTGTAGGTATCTCAGTTCGGTGTAGGTCGTTCGCTCCAAGCTGGGCT
GTGTGCACGAACCCCCCGTTCAGCCCGACCGCTGCGCCTTATCCGGTAACTATCGTCTTGAGTCCAACCC
GGTAAGACACGACTTATCGCCACTGGCAGCAGCCACTGGTAACAGGATTAGCAGAGCGAGGTATGTAGGC
GGTGCTACAGAGTTCTTGAAGTGGTGGCCTAACTACGGCTACACTAGAAGAACAGTATTTGGTATCTGCG
CTCTGCTGAAGCCAGTTACCTTCGGAAAAAGAGTTGGTAGCTCTTGATCCGGCAAACAAACCACCGCTGG
TAGCGGTGGTTTTTTTGTTTGCAAGCAGCAGATTACGCGCAGAAAAAAAGGATCTCAAGAAGATCCTTTG
ATCTTTTCTACGGGGTCTGACGCTCAGTGGAACGAAAACTCACGTTAAGGGATTTTGGTCATGAGATTAT
CAAAAAGGATCTTCACCTAGATCCTTTTAAATTAAAAATGAAGTTTTAAATCAATCTAAAGTATATATGA
GTAAACTTGGTCTGACAGTTACCAATGCTTAATCAGTGAGGCACCTATCTCAGCGATCTGTCTATTTCGT
TCATCCATAGTTGCCTGACTCCCCGTCGTGTAGATAACTACGATACGGGAGGGCTTACCATCTGGCCCCA
GTGCTGCAATGATACCGCGAGATCCACGCTCACCGGCTCCAGATTTATCAGCAATAAACCAGCCAGCCGG
AAGGGCCGAGCGCAGAAGTGGTCCTGCAACTTTATCCGCCTCCATCCAGTCTATTAATTGTTGCCGGGAA
GCTAGAGTAAGTAGTTCGCCAGTTAATAGTTTGCGCAACGTTGTTGCCATTGCTACAGGCATCGTGGTGT
CACGCTCGTCGTTTGGTATGGCTTCATTCAGCTCCGGTTCCCAACGATCAAGGCGAGTTACATGATCCCC
CATGTTGTGCAAAAAAGCGGTTAGCTCCTTCGGTCCTCCGATCGTTGTCAGAAGTAAGTTGGCCGCAGTG
TTATCACTCATGGTTATGGCAGCACTGCATAATTCTCTTACTGTCATGCCATCCGTAAGATGCTTTTCTG
TGACTGGTGAGTACTCAACCAAGTCATTCTGAGAATAGTGTATGCGGCGACCGAGTTGCTCTTGCCCGGC
GTCAATACGGGATAATACCGCGCCACATAGCAGAACTTTAAAAGTGCTCATCATTGGAAAACGTTCTTCG
GGGCGAAAACTCTCAAGGATCTTACCGCTGTTGAGATCCAGTTCGATGTAACCCACTCGTGCACCCAACT
GATCTTCAGCATCTTTTACTTTCACCAGCGTTTCTGGGTGAGCAAAAACAGGAAGGCAAAATGCCGCAAA
AAAGGGAATAAGGGCGACACGGAAATGTTGAATACTCATACTCTTCCTTTTTCAATATTATTGAAGCATT
TATCAGGGTTATTGTCTCATGAGCGGATACATATTTGAATGTATTTAGAAAAATAAACAAATAGGGGTTC
CGCGCACATTTCCCCGAAAA
Features (pLannotate 1.2.2; 16 found; start..end, strand, type, name):
    120..136     +  promoter       minP (fragment): minimal TATA-box promoter with low basal activity
    178..894     +  CDS            EYFP: EYFP is a basic (constitutively fluorescent) green/yellow fluorescent protein published in 1996, derived from Aequorea victoria. It is reported to be a very rapidly-maturing weak dimer with high acid sensitivity.
    948..1059    +  polyA_signal   bGH poly(A) signal: bovine growth hormone polyadenylation signal
   1176..1197    +  promoter       SV40 promoter (fragment): SV40 enhancer and early promoter
   1218..1646    +  rep_origin     f1 ori (sequence partly withheld): f1 bacteriophage origin of replication; arrow indicates direction of (+) strand synthesis
   1651..1673    +  promoter       SV40 promoter (fragment): SV40 enhancer and early promoter
   1674..1865    +  promoter       SV40 promoter: SV40 early promoter
   1892..1990    +  CDS            ble (fragment): BLE_KLEPN - Experimental evidence at protein level: Swiss-Prot protein existence level 1. Binding protein with a strong affinity to the bleomycin family of antibiotics. Binds to CL990; an antimitotic-antibiotic compound. From Klebsiella pneumoniae.
   1985..2106    +  polyA_signal   SV40 poly(A) signal: SV40 polyadenylation signal
   2179..2195    -  protein_bind   lac operator: The lac repressor binds to the lac operator to inhibit transcription in E. coli. This inhibition can be relieved by adding lactose or isopropyl-β-D-thiogalactopyranoside (IPTG). lac repressor encoded by lacI
   2203..2233    -  promoter       lac promoter: promoter for the E. coli lac operon
   2248..2269    -  protein_bind   CAP binding site: CAP binding activates transcription in the presence of cAMP. E. coli catabolite activator protein
   2282..2374    -  CDS            lacI (fragment): lac repressor; lacI; The lac repressor binds to the lac operator to inhibit transcription in E. coli. This inhibition can be relieved by adding lactose or isopropyl-β-D-thiogalactopyranoside (IPTG).
   2557..3145    -  rep_origin     ori: high-copy-number ColE1/pMB1/pBR322/pUC origin of replication
   3316..4176    -  CDS            AmpR: β-lactamase; bla; confers resistance to ampicillin, carbenicillin, and related antibiotics
   4177..4281    -  promoter       AmpR promoter: bla
