[The description below was written by a language model from this plasmid's Addgene catalogue record and pLannotate feature annotations shown in this document.]
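Description:
pPD930 ZF37x2-Compact_EYFP is a 4.3 kb mammalian expression reporter plasmid from the COMET synthetic biology toolkit, built on the pPD540 Reporter Template v3 backbone. It is propagated in E. coli as a high-copy plasmid through a ColE1/pUC-type origin and selected with ampicillin via the β-lactamase gene and its native promoter. An f1 phage origin is also present, along with lac promoter/operator, CAP-site and lacI remnants typical of common cloning backbones.

The payload is a synthetic inducible promoter, ZF37x2-Compact, placed between retained BglII and NheI sites upstream of an EYFP coding sequence that is terminated by the bovine growth hormone polyadenylation signal. The feature table identifies only a fragment of a minimal TATA-box promoter immediately upstream of EYFP. The zinc-finger binding sites themselves are not annotated, but the name suggests two sites for the ZF37 zinc-finger domain in a closely spaced arrangement, although the record does not spell this out. A minimal promoter of this kind has low basal activity, so yellow fluorescence should report recruitment of a matching ZF37-based transcription factor supplied from another construct. This fits the stated purpose of serving as the EYFP reporter for this promoter.

Downstream lies an SV40 early promoter followed by only a short fragment of a bleomycin-family resistance gene and the SV40 polyadenylation signal. The table therefore shows no intact mammalian selection marker, which points to use by transient transfection. The plasmid is suited to characterising zinc-finger activators or repressors and assembling genetic programs in mammalian cells.
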