Addgene plasmid #138925: pPD930 ZF37x2-Compact_EYFP
Purpose: EYFP reporter vector for the ZF37x2-Compact promoter
Depositing lab: Joshua Leonard. Depositing organization: Northwestern University. Publication: The COMET toolkit for composing customizable genetic programs in mammalian cells. Donahue PS, Draut JW, Muldoon JJ, Edelstein HI, Bagheri N, Leonard JN. Nat Commun. 2020 Feb 7;11(1):779. doi: 10.1038/s41467-019-14147-5. PubMed 32034124.
Backbone
  Vector backbone: pPD540 Reporter Template v3
  Vector type: Mammalian Expression, Synthetic Biology
Growth in bacteria
  Bacterial resistance: Ampicillin, 100 μg/mL
  Growth temperature: 37°C
  Growth strain: DH5alpha
  Copy number: High Copy
Gene/Insert
  Gene/Insert name: ZF37x2-Compact
  Species: Synthetic
  Promoter: ZF37x2-Compact
  Cloning method: Restriction Enzyme; 5′ cloning site BglII (not destroyed); 3′ cloning site NheI (not destroyed)
  Sequencing primers: 5′ CGACACGGAAATGTTGAATAC; 3′ TAGAAGGCACAGTCGAGG
Terms and licenses: Academic/Nonprofit Terms; Industry Terms: Not Available to Industry
Depositor comments: Leonard Lab plasmid reference number: L1475
How to cite: pPD930 ZF37x2-Compact_EYFP was a gift from Joshua Leonard (Addgene plasmid # 138925 ; http://n2t.net/addgene:138925 ; RRID:Addgene_138925)
