>Addgene plasmid #138925 | pPD930 ZF37x2-Compact_EYFP | depositor partial sequence | sequence record 268517 | ZF37x2-Compact promoter
AGATCTGCGAGTCAGTGCAGACGGCAAGTGGTCGAGTGCCACTTGCCGTCTGCACGATCTGAGGACGTGT
GCCGTGAGGACGTGTACGCTCTCTAGAGGGTATATAATGGGGGCCACTAGTCTACTACCAGAGCTCATCG
CTAGC
